Addgene plasmid #31911: pMedium-FT-N1
Depositing lab: Vladislav Verkhusha. Depositing organization: Albert Einstein College of Medicine. Publication: Monomeric fluorescent timers that change color from blue to red report on cellular trafficking. Subach FV, Subach OM, Gundorov IS, Morozova KS, Piatkevich KD, Cuervo AM, Verkhusha VV. Nat Chem Biol. 2009 Feb;5(2):118-26. Epub 2009 Jan 11. 10.1038/nchembio.138 PubMed 19136976.
Backbone
  Vector backbone: pEGFP-N1
  Backbone manufacturer: Clontech
  Backbone size w/o insert (bp): 4012
  Vector type: Mammalian Expression
  Selectable markers: Neomycin (select with G418)
Growth in bacteria
  Bacterial resistance: Kanamycin, 50 μg/mL
  Growth temperature: 37°C
  Growth strain: DH5alpha
  Copy number: High Copy
Gene/Insert
  Gene/Insert name: Medium-FT (alt name: blue-to-red fluorescent timer)
  Insert size (bp): 711
  Mutation: M18L/N23D/T43S/K69R/L84W/M152I/Q194L/L205M/Y221C/R227H compared to mCherry (but numbering relative to EGFP)
  Promoter: CMV
  Cloning method: Restriction Enzyme; 5′ cloning site AgeI (unknown if destroyed); 3′ cloning site BsrGI (unknown if destroyed)
  Sequencing primers: 5′ cggtaggcgtgtacggtgggag
Terms and licenses: Academic/Nonprofit Terms; Industry Terms: Not Available to Industry
How to cite: pMedium-FT-N1 was a gift from Vladislav Verkhusha (Addgene plasmid # 31911 ; http://n2t.net/addgene:31911 ; RRID:Addgene_31911)
