[The description below was written by a language model from this plasmid's Addgene catalogue record and pLannotate feature annotations shown in this document.]
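Description:
pMedium-FT-N1 is a mammalian expression plasmid built on the Clontech pEGFP-N1 backbone, in which the EGFP coding sequence has been replaced, using the AgeI and BsrGI sites, by Medium-FT, a monomeric blue-to-red fluorescent timer. The sequenced plasmid is 4,723 nt. It replicates at high copy in E. coli from a ColE1/pUC-type origin and also carries an f1 phage origin. A single Tn5 aminoglycoside phosphotransferase gene (NeoR/KanR) serves both hosts. A bacterial bla-type promoter drives it for kanamycin selection in bacteria, and the adjacent SV40 enhancer/early promoter drives it in mammalian cells for G418 selection of stable transfectants, with an HSV TK polyadenylation signal downstream. The short large T antigen, ble and bGH poly(A) fragments in the automated annotation look like residual backbone sequence matches rather than functional elements.

The payload is a 711 bp, mammalian codon-optimised Medium-FT open reading frame. It is an mCherry derivative carrying ten substitutions: M18L, N23D, T43S, K69R, L84W, M152I, Q194L, L205M, Y221C and R227H, numbered relative to EGFP. Expression is driven by the human CMV immediate early enhancer and promoter and terminated by the SV40 polyadenylation signal. As in other N1-format vectors, the multiple cloning site lies between the promoter and the fluorescent protein, so a gene of interest can be inserted in frame upstream to place the timer at the C-terminus of the fusion. Because the fluorescence of the timer shifts from blue to red as the protein matures, the colour ratio reports the age of the labelled protein. The associated work used such timers to follow cellular trafficking, and the plasmid can also express the unfused timer in transfected cells.
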