Features (pLannotate 1.2.2; 14 found; start..end, strand, type, name):
     61..364     +  enhancer       CMV enhancer: human cytomegalovirus immediate early enhancer
    365..568     +  promoter       CMV promoter: human cytomegalovirus (CMV) immediate early promoter
    591..671     +  misc_feature   MCS: multiple cloning site
    679..1389    +  CDS            Medium-FT: blue-to-red fluorescent timer derivative of mCherry (Subach et al., 2009) mammalian codon-optimized
   1405..1488    +  CDS            large T antigen (fragment): large T antigen from SV40 (simian virus 40)
   1511..1632    +  polyA_signal   SV40 poly(A) signal: SV40 polyadenylation signal
   1666..2094    -  rep_origin     f1 ori (sequence partly withheld): f1 bacteriophage origin of replication; arrow indicates direction of (+) strand synthesis
   2121..2225    +  promoter       AmpR promoter: bla
   2227..2584    +  promoter       SV40 promoter: SV40 enhancer and early promoter
   2619..3413    +  CDS            NeoR/KanR: aminoglycoside phosphotransferase from Tn5; aph(3')-II (or nptII); confers resistance to neomycin, kanamycin, and G418 (Geneticin®)
   3434..3586    +  CDS            ble (fragment): BLE_KLEPN - Experimental evidence at protein level: Swiss-Prot protein existence level 1. Binding protein with a strong affinity to the bleomycin family of antibiotics. Binds to CL990; an antimitotic-antibiotic compound. From Klebsiella pneumoniae.
   3645..3692    +  polyA_signal   HSV TK poly(A) signal: herpes simplex virus thymidine kinase polyadenylation signal (Cole and Stacy, 1985)
   3783..3799    -  polyA_signal   bGH poly(A) signal (fragment): bovine growth hormone polyadenylation signal
   4021..4609    +  rep_origin     ori: high-copy-number ColE1/pMB1/pBR322/pUC origin of replication
>Addgene plasmid #31911 | pMedium-FT-N1 | addgene full sequence | sequence record 228107 | Addgene NGS Result
TAGTTATTAATAGTAATCAATTACGGGGTCATTAGTTCATAGCCCATATATGGAGTTCCGCGTTACATAA
CTTACGGTAAATGGCCCGCCTGGCTGACCGCCCAACGACCCCCGCCCATTGACGTCAATAATGACGTATG
TTCCCATAGTAACGCCAATAGGGACTTTCCATTGACGTCAATGGGTGGAGTATTTACGGTAAACTGCCCA
CTTGGCAGTACATCAAGTGTATCATATGCCAAGTACGCCCCCTATTGACGTCAATGACGGTAAATGGCCC
GCCTGGCATTATGCCCAGTACATGACCTTATGGGACTTTCCTACTTGGCAGTACATCTACGTATTAGTCA
TCGCTATTACCATGGTGATGCGGTTTTGGCAGTACATCAATGGGCGTGGATAGCGGTTTGACTCACGGGG
ATTTCCAAGTCTCCACCCCATTGACGTCAATGGGAGTTTGTTTTGGCACCAAAATCAACGGGACTTTCCA
AAATGTCGTAACAACTCCGCCCCATTGACGCAAATGGGCGGTAGGCGTGTACGGTGGGAGGTCTATATAA
GCAGAGCTGGTTTAGTGAACCGTCAGATCCGCTAGCGCTACCGGACTCAGATCTCGAGCTCAAGCTTCGA
ATTCTGCAGTCGACGGTACCGCGGGCCCGGGATCCACCGGTCGCCACCATGGTGAGCAAGGGCGAGGAGG
ATAACATGGCCATCATCAAGGAATTCATGCGTTTCAAGGTGCACCTGGAGGGCTCCGTGGACGGCCACGA
GTTCGAGATCGAGGGCGAGGGCGAGGGCCGCCCCTACGAGGGCACCCAGAGCGCCAAGCTGAAGGTGACC
AAGGGTGGCCCCCTGCCCTTCGCCTGGGACATCCTGTCCCCTCAGTTCATGTACGGCTCCAGGGCCTACG
TGAAGCACCCCGCCGACATCCCCGACTACTGGAAGCTGTCCTTCCCCGAGGGCTTCAAGTGGGAGCGCGT
GATGAACTTCGAGGATGGCGGCGTGGTGACCGTGACCCAGGACTCCTCCCTGCAGGACGGCGAGTTCATC
TACAAGGTGAAGCTGCGCGGCACCAACTTCCCTTCCGACGGCCCCGTAATGCAGAAGAAGACCATGGGCT
GGGAGGCCTCCTCCGAGCGGATATACCCCGAGGACGGCGCCCTGAAGGGCGAGATCAAGCAGAGGCTGAA
GCTGAAGGACGGCGGCCACTACGACGCTGAGGTCAAGACCACCTACAAGGCCAAGAAGCCCGTGCTGCTG
CCCGGCGCCTACAACGTCAACATCAAGATGGACATCACCTCCCACAACGAGGACTACACCATCGTTGAAC
AGTGCGAACGCGCCGAGGGCCACCATTCCACCGGCGGCATGGACGAGCTGTACAAGTAAGCGGCCGCGAC
TCTAGATCATAATCAGCCATACCACATTTGTAGAGGTTTTACTTGCTTTAAAAAACCTCCCACACCTCCC
CCTGAACCTGAAACATAAAATGAATGCAATTGTTGTTGTTAACTTGTTTATTGCAGCTTATAATGGTTAC
AAATAAAGCAATAGCATCACAAATTTCACAAATAAAGCATTTTTTTCACTGCATTCTAGTTGTGGTTTGT
CCAAACTCATCAATGTATCTTAAGGCGTAAATTGTAAGCGTTAATATTTTGTTAAAATTCGCGTTAAATT
TTTGTTAAATCAGCTCATTTTTTAACCAATAGGCCGAAATCGGCAAAATCCCTTATAAATCAAAAGAATA
GACCGAGATAGGGT
[37 nt withheld, positions 1765-1801]
AAAGAACGTGGACTCCAACGTCAAAGG
[49 nt withheld, positions 1829-1877]
T
[91 nt withheld, positions 1879-1969]
G
[124 nt withheld, positions 1971-2094]
CAGGTGGCACTTTTCGGGGAAATGTGCGCGGAACCCCTATTTGTTTATTTTTCTAAATACATTCAAATAT
GTATCCGCTCATGAGACAATAACCCTGATAAATGCTTCAATAATATTGAAAAAGGAAGAGTCCTGAGGCG
GAAAGAACCAGCTGTGGAATGTGTGTCAGTTAGGGTGTGGAAAGTCCCCAGGCTCCCCAGCAGGCAGAAG
TATGCAAAGCATGCATCTCAATTAGTCAGCAACCAGGTGTGGAAAGTCCCCAGGCTCCCCAGCAGGCAGA
AGTATGCAAAGCATGCATCTCAATTAGTCAGCAACCATAGTCCCGCCCCTAACTCCGCCCATCCCGCCCC
TAACTCCGCCCAGTTCCGCCCATTCTCCGCCCCATGGCTGACTAATTTTTTTTATTTATGCAGAGGCCGA
GGCCGCCTCGGCCTCTGAGCTATTCCAGAAGTAGTGAGGAGGCTTTTTTGGAGGCCTAGGCTTTTGCAAA
GATCGATCAAGAGACAGGATGAGGATCGTTTCGCATGATTGAACAAGATGGATTGCACGCAGGTTCTCCG
GCCGCTTGGGTGGAGAGGCTATTCGGCTATGACTGGGCACAACAGACAATCGGCTGCTCTGATGCCGCCG
TGTTCCGGCTGTCAGCGCAGGGGCGCCCGGTTCTTTTTGTCAAGACCGACCTGTCCGGTGCCCTGAATGA
ACTGCAAGACGAGGCAGCGCGGCTATCGTGGCTGGCCACGACGGGCGTTCCTTGCGCAGCTGTGCTCGAC
GTTGTCACTGAAGCGGGAAGGGACTGGCTGCTATTGGGCGAAGTGCCGGGGCAGGATCTCCTGTCATCTC
ACCTTGCTCCTGCCGAGAAAGTATCCATCATGGCTGATGCAATGCGGCGGCTGCATACGCTTGATCCGGC
TACCTGCCCATTCGACCACCAAGCGAAACATCGCATCGAGCGAGCACGTACTCGGATGGAAGCCGGTCTT
GTCGATCAGGATGATCTGGACGAAGAGCATCAGGGGCTCGCGCCAGCCGAACTGTTCGCCAGGCTCAAGG
CGAGCATGCCCGACGGCGAGGATCTCGTCGTGACCCATGGCGATGCCTGCTTGCCGAATATCATGGTGGA
AAATGGCCGCTTTTCTGGATTCATCGACTGTGGCCGGCTGGGTGTGGCGGACCGCTATCAGGACATAGCG
TTGGCTACCCGTGATATTGCTGAAGAGCTTGGCGGCGAATGGGCTGACCGCTTCCTCGTGCTTTACGGTA
TCGCCGCTCCCGATTCGCAGCGCATCGCCTTCTATCGCCTTCTTGACGAGTTCTTCTGAGCGGGACTCTG
GGGTTCGAAATGACCGACCAAGCGACGCCCAACCTGCCATCACGAGATTTCGATTCCACCGCCGCCTTCT
ATGAAAGGTTGGGCTTCGGAATCGTTTTCCGGGACGCCGGCTGGATGATCCTCCAGCGCGGGGATCTCAT
GCTGGAGTTCTTCGCCCACCCTAGGGGGAGGCTAACTGAAACACGGAAGGAGACAATACCGGAAGGAACC
CGCGCTATGACGGCAATAAAAAGACAGAATAAAACGCACGGTGTTGGGTCGTTTGTTCATAAACGCGGGG
TTCGGTCCCAGGGCTGGCACTCTGTCGATACCCCACCGAGACCCCATTGGGGCCAATACGCCCGCGTTTC
TTCCTTTTCCCCACCCCACCCCCCAAGTTCGGGTGAAGGCCCAGGGCTCGCAGCCAACGTCGGGGCGGCA
GGCCCTGCCATAGCCTCAGGTTACTCATATATACTTTAGATTGATTTAAAACTTCATTTTTAATTTAAAA
GGATCTAGGTGAAGATCCTTTTTGATAATCTCATGACCAAAATCCCTTAACGTGAGTTTTCGTTCCACTG
AGCGTCAGACCCCGTAGAAAAGATCAAAGGATCTTCTTGAGATCCTTTTTTTCTGCGCGTAATCTGCTGC
TTGCAAACAAAAAAACCACCGCTACCAGCGGTGGTTTGTTTGCCGGATCAAGAGCTACCAACTCTTTTTC
CGAAGGTAACTGGCTTCAGCAGAGCGCAGATACCAAATACTGTTCTTCTAGTGTAGCCGTAGTTAGGCCA
CCACTTCAAGAACTCTGTAGCACCGCCTACATACCTCGCTCTGCTAATCCTGTTACCAGTGGCTGCTGCC
AGTGGCGATAAGTCGTGTCTTACCGGGTTGGACTCAAGACGATAGTTACCGGATAAGGCGCAGCGGTCGG
GCTGAACGGGGGGTTCGTGCACACAGCCCAGCTTGGAGCGAACGACCTACACCGAACTGAGATACCTACA
GCGTGAGCTATGAGAAAGCGCCACGCTTCCCGAAGGGAGAAAGGCGGACAGGTATCCGGTAAGCGGCAGG
GTCGGAACAGGAGAGCGCACGAGGGAGCTTCCAGGGGGAAACGCCTGGTATCTTTATAGTCCTGTCGGGT
TTCGCCACCTCTGACTTGAGCGTCGATTTTTGTGATGCTCGTCAGGGGGGCGGAGCCTATGGAAAAACGC
CAGCAACGCGGCCTTTTTACGGTTCCTGGCCTTTTGCTGGCCTTTTGCTCACATGTTCTTTCCTGCGTTA
TCCCCTGATTCTGTGGATAACCGTATTACCGCCATGCAT
