>Addgene plasmid #31911 | pMedium-FT-N1 | addgene partial sequence | sequence record 37474 | CMV-F 5'-CGCAAATGGGCGGTAGGCGTG-3'
CCGTCAGATCCGCTAGCGCTACCGGACTCAGATCTCGAGCTCAAGCTTCGAATTCTGCAGTCGACGGTAC
CGCGGGCCCGGGATCCACCGGTCGCCACCATGGTGAGCAAGGGCGAGGAGGATAACATGGCCATCATCAA
GGAATTCATGCGTTTCAAGGTGCACCTGGAGGGCTCCGTGGACGGCCACGAGTTCGAGATCGAGGGCGAG
GGCGAGGGCCGCCCCTACGAGGGCACCCAGAGCGCCAAGCTGAAGGTGACCAAGGGTGGCCCCCTGCCCT
TCGCCTGGGACATCCTGTCCCCTCAGTTCATGTACGGCTCCAGGGCCTACGTGAAGCACCCCGCCGACAT
CCCCGACTACTGGAAGCTGTCCTTCCCCGAGGGCTTCAAGTGGGAGCGCGTGATGAACTTCGAGGATGGC
GGCGTGGTGACCGTGACCCAGGACTCCTCCCTGCAGGACGGCGAGTTCATCTACAAGGTGAAGCTGCGCG
GCACCAACTTCCCTTCCGACGGCCCCGTAATGCAGAAGAAGACCATGGGCTGGGAGGCCTCCTCCGAGCG
GATATACCCCGAGGACGGCGCCCTGAAGGGCGAGATCAAGCAGAGGCTGAAGCTGAAGGACGGCGGCCAC
TACGACGCTGAGGTCAAGACCACCTACAAGGCCAAGAAGCCCGTGCTGCTGCCCGGCGCCTACAACGTCA
ACATCAAGATGGACATCACCTCCCACAACGAGGACTACACCATCGTTGAACAGTGCGAACGCGCCGAGGG
CCACCATTCCACCGGCGGCATGGACGAGCTGTACAAGTAAGCGGCCGCGACTCTAGATCATAATCAGCCA
TACCACA
